Addgene plasmid #100330: pCMV_mEm_4GS_LF82_689
Purpose: Mammalian expression of E. coli LF82_689 CDS fused to mEmerald
Depositing lab: Alan Huett. Depositing organization: University of Nottingham. Publication: A multi-phenotypic imaging screen to identify bacterial effectors by exogenous expression in a HeLa cell line. Collins A, Huett A. Sci Data. 2018 May 15;5:180081. doi: 10.1038/sdata.2018.81. PubMed 29762554.
Backbone
  Vector backbone: pCMV
  Backbone size w/o insert (bp): 4502
  Vector type: Mammalian Expression
Growth in bacteria
  Bacterial resistance: Ampicillin, 100 μg/mL
  Growth temperature: 37°C
  Growth strain: XL1 Blue
  Copy number: High Copy
Gene/Insert
  Gene/Insert name: LF82_689
  Insert size (bp): 399
  Promoter: CMV
  Tag / fusion protein: mEmerald (N terminal on backbone)
  Cloning method: Ligation Independent Cloning
  Sequencing primers: 5′ ACTTCTGCTCTAAAAGCTGCGG; 3′ CACTGCATTCTAGTTGTGGTTTGTC
Terms and licenses: Academic/Nonprofit Terms; Industry Terms: Not Available to Industry
How to cite: pCMV_mEm_4GS_LF82_689 was a gift from Alan Huett (Addgene plasmid # 100330 ; http://n2t.net/addgene:100330 ; RRID:Addgene_100330)
