[The description below was written by a language model from this plasmid's Addgene catalogue record and pLannotate feature annotations shown in this document.]
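Description:
pCMV_mEm_4GS_LF82_689 is a mammalian expression plasmid of about 4.9 kb, built on a pCMV backbone, that drives production of the Escherichia coli LF82_689 coding sequence fused to the green fluorescent protein mEmerald. It is propagated in E. coli as a high-copy plasmid through a ColE1/pUC-type origin and is selected with ampicillin via the β-lactamase gene and its own promoter. The annotation also picks up remnants of pUC/pBR322-derived sequence (fragments of lacZα, lacI, rop and bom, plus a lac promoter, operator and CAP site). These appear to be backbone leftovers rather than working parts of the expression unit. No mammalian selection marker is annotated, which is consistent with transient transfection use.

The expression cassette consists of the human cytomegalovirus immediate early enhancer and promoter, a modified SV40 intron with splice donor and acceptor sites that typically aids mRNA processing and expression, the mEmerald open reading frame, and an SV40 polyadenylation signal. The 399 bp LF82_689 insert was introduced by ligation-independent cloning and carries mEmerald at its N terminus. The feature table does not annotate the insert itself, but the unannotated gap between mEmerald and the poly(A) signal is where it would be expected to lie. The "4GS" in the name suggests a glycine-serine linker between the two parts, although the record does not describe it explicitly. The associated publication used such constructs in a multi-phenotypic imaging screen in HeLa cells, expressing bacterial proteins exogenously to identify candidate effectors, with the fluorescent tag marking the fusion protein in expressing cells.
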