Features (pLannotate 1.2.2; 16 found; start..end, strand, type, name):
     25..45      -  misc_feature   MCS (fragment): pUC18/19 multiple cloning site
     44..347     +  enhancer       CMV enhancer: human cytomegalovirus immediate early enhancer
    348..551     +  promoter       CMV promoter: human cytomegalovirus (CMV) immediate early promoter
    689..785     +  intron         SV40 intron: modified SV40 intron with splice donor and acceptor sites
    846..1562    +  CDS            mEmerald: mEmerald is a basic (constitutively fluorescent) green fluorescent protein published in 1998, derived from Aequorea victoria. It is reported to be a very rapidly-maturing monomer with moderate acid sensitivity.
   2057..2191    -  polyA_signal   SV40 poly(A) signal: SV40 polyadenylation signal
   2326..2342    -  protein_bind   lac operator: The lac repressor binds to the lac operator to inhibit transcription in E. coli. This inhibition can be relieved by adding lactose or isopropyl-β-D-thiogalactopyranoside (IPTG). lac repressor encoded by lacI
   2350..2380    -  promoter       lac promoter: promoter for the E. coli lac operon
   2395..2416    -  protein_bind   CAP binding site: CAP binding activates transcription in the presence of cAMP. E. coli catabolite activator protein
   2429..2521    -  CDS            lacI (fragment): lac repressor; lacI; The lac repressor binds to the lac operator to inhibit transcription in E. coli. This inhibition can be relieved by adding lactose or isopropyl-β-D-thiogalactopyranoside (IPTG).
   2704..3292    -  rep_origin     ori: high-copy-number ColE1/pMB1/pBR322/pUC origin of replication
   3463..4323    -  CDS            AmpR: β-lactamase; bla; confers resistance to ampicillin, carbenicillin, and related antibiotics
   4324..4428    -  promoter       AmpR promoter: bla
   4523..4558    +  CDS            rop (fragment): Rop protein, which maintains plasmids at low copy number; rop
   4660..4759    +  misc_feature   bom (fragment): basis of mobility region from pBR322
   4765..19      -  CDS            lacZα (fragment) (across the origin): LacZα fragment of β-galactosidase; lacZ fragment
>Addgene plasmid #100330 | pCMV_mEm_4GS_LF82_689 | addgene full sequence | sequence record 209489 | Addgene NGS Result
GTAAAACGACGGCCAGTGAGTTCGAGCTTGCATGCCTGCAGGTCGTTACATAACTTACGGTAAATGGCCC
GCCTGGCTGACCGCCCAACGACCCCCGCCCATTGACGTCAATAATGACGTATGTTCCCATAGTAACGCCA
ATAGGGACTTTCCATTGACGTCAATGGGTGGAGTATTTACGGTAAACTGCCCACTTGGCAGTACATCAAG
TGTATCATATGCCAAGTACGCCCCCTATTGACGTCAATGACGGTAAATGGCCCGCCTGGCATTATGCCCA
GTACATGACCTTATGGGACTTTCCTACTTGGCAGTACATCTACGTATTAGTCATCGCTATTACCATGGTG
ATGCGGTTTTGGCAGTACATCAATGGGCGTGGATAGCGGTTTGACTCACGGGGATTTCCAAGTCTCCACC
CCATTGACGTCAATGGGAGTTTGTTTTGGCACCAAAATCAACGGGACTTTCCAAAATGTCGTAACAACTC
CGCCCCATTGACGCAAATGGGCGGTAGGCGTGTACGGTGGGAGGTCTATATAAGCAGAGCTCGTTTAGTG
AACCGTCAGATCGCCTGGAGACGCCATCCACGCTGTTTTGACCTCCATAGAAGACACCGGGACCGATCCA
GCCTCCGGACTCTAGAGGATCCGGTACTAGAGGAACTGAAAAACCAGAAAGTTAACTGGTAAGTTTAGTC
TTTTTGTCTTTTATTTCAGGTCCCGGATCCGGTGGTGGTGCAAATCAAAGAACTGCTCCTCAGTGGATGT
TGCCTTTACTTCTAGGCCTGTACGGAAGTGTTACTTCTGCTCTAAAAGCTGCGGAATTGTACCCGCGGGC
CCACCATGGTGAGCAAGGGCGAGGAGCTGTTCACCGGGGTGGTGCCCATCCTGGTCGAGCTGGACGGCGA
CGTAAACGGCCACAAGTTCAGCGTGTCCGGCGAGGGCGAGGGCGATGCCACCTACGGCAAGCTGACCCTG
AAGTTCATCTGCACCACCGGCAAGCTGCCCGTGCCCTGGCCCACCCTCGTGACCACCTTGACCTACGGCG
TGCAGTGCTTCGCCCGCTACCCCGACCACATGAAGCAGCACGACTTCTTCAAGTCCGCCATGCCCGAAGG
CTACGTCCAGGAGCGCACCATCTTCTTCAAGGACGACGGCAACTACAAGACCCGCGCCGAGGTGAAGTTC
GAGGGCGACACCCTGGTGAACCGCATCGAGCTGAAGGGCATCGACTTCAAGGAGGACGGCAACATCCTGG
GGCACAAGCTGGAGTACAACTACAACAGCCACAAGGTCTATATCACCGCCGACAAGCAGAAGAACGGCAT
CAAGGTGAACTTCAAGACCCGCCACAACATCGAGGACGGCAGCGTGCAGCTCGCCGACCACTACCAGCAG
AACACCCCCATCGGCGACGGCCCCGTGCTGCTGCCCGACAACCACTACCTGAGCACCCAGTCCAAGCTGA
GCAAAGACCCCAACGAGAAGCGCGATCACATGGTCCTGCTGGAGTTCGTGACCGCCGCCGGGATCACTCT
CGGCATGGACGAGCTGTACAAGCGAATTGGTGGAGGGGGCGGTTCCGGTGGCGGAGGTTCCCGAATTCGT
CGACGGAGATCTGATATGATGCGATTCAGGAACACCGTGCTGGACGTTGTGGAGGGTAATATCTCGGATA
ACGGCGTGTTGTTTGAAGCGCCACCGCAGGGTAATCCGCGAATTAGTCAGTATAATCATGCACAACTGGC
GGAATTATGCCGCCAGATCCGTCAGCGGGTAGGGGAGAAGGCGACATTTACCTGTTCGCCTCATCGTGTG
GCCGGGCATAACTGCCTGGCTGTGCAGGTGCTGGGTATGACCGGAACGGTTAACCTGCTGCTCACTGTCA
CCGACAGTCTGCGCTGGCCTGCGGCAGAGGATTACGAACATGGGGTGCGCTGGTATATCAATTTGGTTGA
TGCTGTGGATGTGAGTTATTTAGTATTCGAACTCTATAGCTCATTGACTTTATTAGGTATTTGAATCGGT
ACCCTCGAGAAGCTTGCGGCCGCGGGGATCCAGACATGATAAGATACATTGATGAGTTTGGACAAACCAC
AACTAGAATGCAGTGAAAAAAATGCTTTATTTGTGAAATTTGTGATGCTATTGCTTTATTTGTAACCATT
ATAAGCTGCAATAAACAAGTTAACAACAACAATTGCATTCATTTTATGTTTCAGGTTCAGGGGGAGGTGT
GGGAGGTTTTTTCGGATCCTCTAGAGTCGATCTGCAGGCATGCTAGCTTGGCGTAATCATGGTCATAGCT
GTTTCCTGTGTGAAATTGTTATCCGCTCACAATTCCACACAACATACGAGCCGGAAGCATAAAGTGTAAA
GCCTGGGGTGCCTAATGAGTGAGCTAACTCACATTAATTGCGTTGCGCTCACTGCCCGCTTTCCAGTCGG
GAAACCTGTCGTGCCAGCTGCATTAATGAATCGGCCAACGCGCGGGGAGAGGCGGTTTGCGTATTGGGCG
CTCTTCCGCTTCCTCGCTCACTGACTCGCTGCGCTCGGTCGTTCGGCTGCGGCGAGCGGTATCAGCTCAC
TCAAAGGCGGTAATACGGTTATCCACAGAATCAGGGGATAACGCAGGAAAGAACATGTGAGCAAAAGGCC
AGCAAAAGGCCAGGAACCGTAAAAAGGCCGCGTTGCTGGCGTTTTTCCATAGGCTCCGCCCCCCTGACGA
GCATCACAAAAATCGACGCTCAAGTCAGAGGTGGCGAAACCCGACAGGACTATAAAGATACCAGGCGTTT
CCCCCTGGAAGCTCCCTCGTGCGCTCTCCTGTTCCGACCCTGCCGCTTACCGGATACCTGTCCGCCTTTC
TCCCTTCGGGAAGCGTGGCGCTTTCTCATAGCTCACGCTGTAGGTATCTCAGTTCGGTGTAGGTCGTTCG
CTCCAAGCTGGGCTGTGTGCACGAACCCCCCGTTCAGCCCGACCGCTGCGCCTTATCCGGTAACTATCGT
CTTGAGTCCAACCCGGTAAGACACGACTTATCGCCACTGGCAGCAGCCACTGGTAACAGGATTAGCAGAG
CGAGGTATGTAGGCGGTGCTACAGAGTTCTTGAAGTGGTGGCCTAACTACGGCTACACTAGAAGAACAGT
ATTTGGTATCTGCGCTCTGCTGAAGCCAGTTACCTTCGGAAAAAGAGTTGGTAGCTCTTGATCCGGCAAA
CAAACCACCGCTGGTAGCGGTGGTTTTTTTGTTTGCAAGCAGCAGATTACGCGCAGAAAAAAAGGATCTC
AAGAAGATCCTTTGATCTTTTCTACGGGGTCTGACGCTCAGTGGAACGAAAACTCACGTTAAGGGATTTT
GGTCATGAGATTATCAAAAAGGATCTTCACCTAGATCCTTTTAAATTAAAAATGAAGTTTTAAATCAATC
TAAAGTATATATGAGTAAACTTGGTCTGACAGTTACCAATGCTTAATCAGTGAGGCACCTATCTCAGCGA
TCTGTCTATTTCGTTCATCCATAGTTGCCTGACTCCCCGTCGTGTAGATAACTACGATACGGGAGGGCTT
ACCATCTGGCCCCAGTGCTGCAATGATACCGCGAGACCCACGCTCACCGGCTCCAGATTTATCAGCAATA
AACCAGCCAGCCGGAAGGGCCGAGCGCAGAAGTGGTCCTGCAACTTTATCCGCCTCCATCCAGTCTATTA
ATTGTTGCCGGGAAGCTAGAGTAAGTAGTTCGCCAGTTAATAGTTTGCGCAACGTTGTTGCCATTGCTAC
AGGCATCGTGGTGTCACGCTCGTCGTTTGGTATGGCTTCATTCAGCTCCGGTTCCCAACGATCAAGGCGA
GTTACATGATCCCCCATGTTGTGCAAAAAAGCGGTTAGCTCCTTCGGTCCTCCGATCGTTGTCAGAAGTA
AGTTGGCCGCAGTGTTATCACTCATGGTTATGGCAGCACTGCATAATTCTCTTACTGTCATGCCATCCGT
AAGATGCTTTTCTGTGACTGGTGAGTACTCAACCAAGTCATTCTGAGAATAGTGTATGCGGCGACCGAGT
TGCTCTTGCCCGGCGTCAATACGGGATAATACCGCGCCACATAGCAGAACTTTAAAAGTGCTCATCATTG
GAAAACGTTCTTCGGGGCGAAAACTCTCAAGGATCTTACCGCTGTTGAGATCCAGTTCGATGTAACCCAC
TCGTGCACCCAACTGATCTTCAGCATCTTTTACTTTCACCAGCGTTTCTGGGTGAGCAAAAACAGGAAGG
CAAAATGCCGCAAAAAAGGGAATAAGGGCGACACGGAAATGTTGAATACTCATACTCTTCCTTTTTCAAT
ATTATTGAAGCATTTATCAGGGTTATTGTCTCATGAGCGGATACATATTTGAATGTATTTAGAAAAATAA
ACAAATAGGGGTTCCGCGCACATTTCCCCGAAAAGTGCCACCTGACGTCTAAGAAACCATTATTATCATG
ACATTAACCTATAAAAATAGGCGTATCACGAGGCCCTTTCGTCTCGCGCGTTTCGGTGATGACGGTGAAA
ACCTCTGACACATGCAGCTCCCGGAGACGGTCACAGCTTGTCTGTAAGCGGATGCCGGGAGCAGACAAGC
CCGTCAGGGCGCGTCAGCGGGTGTTGGCGGGTGTCGGGGCTGGCTTAACTATGCGGCATCAGAGCAGATT
GTACTGAGAGTGCACCATATGCGGTGTGAAATACCGCACAGATGCGTAAGGAGAAAATACCGCATCAGGC
GCCATTCGCCATTCAGGCTGCGCAACTGTTGGGAAGGGCGATCGGTGCGGGCCTCTTCGCTATTACGCCA
GCTGGCGAAAGGGGGATGTGCTGCAAGGCGATTAAGTTGGGTAACGCCAGGGTTTTCCCAGTCACGACGT
T
