>Addgene plasmid #100330 | pCMV_mEm_4GS_LF82_689 | depositor partial sequence | sequence record 183661 | Sequence across LF82 gene insert region
CTCNGNATGGNCGAGCTGTACNAGCGAATTGGTGGAGGGGGCGGTTCCGGTGGCGGAGGTTCCCGAATTC
GTCGACGGAGATCTGATATGATGCGATTCAGGAACACCGTGCTGGACGTTGTGGAGGGTAATATCTCGGA
TAACGGCGTGTTGTTTGAAGCGCCACCGCAGGGTAATCCGCGAATTAGTCAGTATAATCATGCACAACTG
GCGGAATTATGCCGCCAGATCCGTCAGCGGGTAGGGGAGAAGGCGACATTTACCTGTTCGCCTCATCGTG
TGGCCGGGCATAACTGCCTGGCTGTGCAGGTGCTGGGTATGACCGGAACGGTTAACCTGCTGCTCACTGT
CACCGACAGTCTGCGCTGGCCTGCGGCAGAGGATTACGAACATGGGGTGCGCTGGTATATCAATTTGGTT
GATGCTGTGGATGTGAGTTATTTAGTATTCGAACTCTATAGCTCATTGACTTTATTAGGTATTTGAATCG
GTACCCTCGAGAAGCTTGCGGCCGCGGGGATCCAGACATGATAAGATACATTGATGAGTTTGGACAAACC
ACAACTAGAATGCAGTGAAAAAAATGCTTTATTTGTGAAATTTGTGATGCTATTGCTTTATTTGTAACCA
TTATAAGCTGCAATAAACAAGTTAACAACAACAATTGCATTCATTTTATGTTTCAGGTTCAGGGGGAGGT
GTGGGAGGTTTTTTCGGATCCTCTAGAGTCGATCTGCANGCATGCTAGCTTGGCGTAATCATGGTCATAG
CTGTTTCCTGTGTGAAATTGTTATCCGCTCACAATTCCACACAACATACGAGCCGGAAGCATAAAGTGTA
AAGCCTGGGGTGCCTAATGAGTGAGCTAACTCACATTAATTGCGTTGCGCTCACTGCCCGCTTTCCAGTC
GGGAAACCTGTCGTGCCAGCTGCATTAATGAATCGGCCAACGCGCGGGGANAGGCGGTTTGCGTATTGGG
CGCTCTTCCGCTTCCTCGCTCACTGACTCGCTGCGCTCGGNC
